Addgene plasmid #74877: pGWB543
Purpose: (Empty Backbone) Gateway cloning compatible binary vector for C-terminal fusion with eCFP (no promoter).
Depositing lab: Tsuyoshi Nakagawa. Depositing organization: Shimane University. Publication: Improved Gateway binary vectors: high-performance vectors for creation of fusion constructs in transgenic analysis of plants. Nakagawa T, Suzuki T, Murata S, Nakamura S, Hino T, Maeo K, Tabata R, Kawai T, Tanaka K, Niwa Y, Watanabe Y, Nakamura K, Kimura T, Ishiguro S. Biosci Biotechnol Biochem. 2007 Aug;71(8):2095-100. Epub 2007 Aug 7. 10.1271/bbb.70216 PubMed 17690442.
Backbone
  Vector backbone: pPZP221
  Backbone manufacturer: Hajdukiewicz P., Svab Z. and Maliga P.
  Backbone size (bp): 8500
  Modifications to backbone: gentamycin-resistant marker was removed and hygromycin-resistant marker (NOS promoter:HPT:NOS terminator) was inserted
  Vector type: Plant Expression
  Selectable markers: Hygromycin
Growth in bacteria
  Bacterial resistance: Chloramphenicol and Spectinomycin, 25 & 50 μg/mL
  Growth temperature: 37°C
  Growth strain: ccdB Survival
  Copy number: High Copy
Gene/Insert
  Cloning method: Gateway Cloning
Terms and licenses: Academic/Nonprofit Terms; Industry Terms: Not Available to Industry
How to cite: pGWB543 was a gift from Tsuyoshi Nakagawa (Addgene plasmid # 74877 ; http://n2t.net/addgene:74877 ; RRID:Addgene_74877)
