[The description below was written by a language model from this plasmid's Addgene catalogue record and pLannotate feature annotations shown in this document.]
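Description:
pGWB543 is an empty Gateway destination binary vector for plant transformation. It is built on the pPZP221 backbone, from which the gentamicin marker was removed (only a short GmR fragment remains in the annotation) and replaced with a hygromycin marker. The 11.9 kb plasmid carries two replication systems. A ColE1/pMB1-type ori with the pBR322 bom region supports high-copy propagation in E. coli. The pVS1 oriV, RepA and StaA functions provide replication and stable maintenance in Agrobacterium. Bacterial selection relies on the backbone aadA spectinomycin/streptomycin resistance gene. While the Gateway cassette is still present, the chloramphenicol resistance gene inside it can also be used. Because that cassette also encodes the CcdB toxin, the unrecombined vector has to be maintained in a ccdB-tolerant strain.

The T-DNA, bounded by nopaline-type right and left border repeats, contains two units. Next to the right border is an attR1–CmR–ccdB–attR2 cassette, followed directly by the ECFP coding sequence and a NOS terminator. No plant promoter lies upstream of the cassette. An LR reaction with an entry clone swaps out the CmR/ccdB segment, placing the incoming fragment in front of ECFP to give a C-terminal cyan fluorescent fusion. Since the vector supplies no promoter, the entry fragment must provide its own regulatory sequence, for example a promoter alone or a genomic promoter-plus-coding region. This suits the vector to analysing expression patterns or protein localisation under native control. Towards the left border, in the opposite orientation, a NOS promoter–HygR–NOS terminator unit allows hygromycin selection of transformed plant tissue. The lacZα, lac promoter/operator and Tn5 transposase fragments are annotated as partial sequences and appear to be cloning remnants.
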