Features (pLannotate 1.2.2; 30 found; start..end, strand, type, name):
     54..78      -  misc_feature   RB T-DNA repeat: right border repeat from nopaline C58 T-DNA
    144..298     -  CDS            lacZα (fragment): LacZα fragment of β-galactosidase; lacZ fragment
    301..331     -  misc_feature   MCS (fragment): pUC18/19 multiple cloning site
    338..462     +  protein_bind   attR1: mutant version of attR; recombination site for the Gateway® LR reaction LR Clonase™
    499..529     +  promoter       lac UV5 promoter: E. coli lac promoter with an "up" mutation
    554..582     +  promoter       cat promoter (fragment): promoter of the E. coli cat gene encoding chloramphenicol acetyltransferase
    583..1242    +  CDS            CmR: chloramphenicol acetyltransferase; cat; confers resistance to chloramphenicol
   1421..1579    +  CDS            ccdA (fragment): CCDA_ECO57 - Also known as H, letA. Experimental evidence at protein level: Swiss-Prot protein existence level 1. Antitoxin component of a type II toxin-antitoxin (TA) system which inhibits the post-segregational killing (PSK) of plasmid-free cells, also referred to as a plasmid addiction system. Binds to and blocks the activity of CcdB; will also remove bound CcdB protein from the CcdB-GyrA complex by forming a CcdA-CcdB complex, a process termed rejuvenation. Functions as a transcriptional corepressor for the ccdAB operon, repression also requires CcdB (By similarity). From Escherichia coli
   1584..1886    +  CDS            ccdB: CCDB_ECOLI - Also known as G, letB, letD. Experimental evidence at protein level: Swiss-Prot protein existence level 1. Toxic component of a type II toxin-antitoxin (TA) system, functioning in plasmid maintainence. Responsible for the post- segregational killing (PSK) of plasmid-free cells, also referred to as a plasmid addiction system. Half-life of over 2 hours. Cell killing by CcdB is accompanied by filamentation, defects in chromosome and plasmid segregation, defects in cell division, formation of anucleate cells, decreased DNA synthesis and plasmid loss. Interferes with the activity of DN
   1930..2054    -  protein_bind   attR2: mutant version of attR; recombination site for the Gateway® LR reaction LR Clonase™
   2065..2781    +  CDS            ECFP: ECFP is a basic (constitutively fluorescent) cyan fluorescent protein published in 1996, derived from Aequorea victoria. It has low acid sensitivity.
   2803..3055    +  terminator     NOS terminator: nopaline synthase terminator and poly(A) signal
   3111..3133    -  protein_bind   lac operator (fragment): The lac repressor binds to the lac operator to inhibit transcription in E. coli. This inhibition can be relieved by adding lactose or isopropyl-β-D-thiogalactopyranoside (IPTG). lac repressor encoded by lacI
   3137..3167    -  promoter       lac promoter: promoter for the E. coli lac operon
   3182..3203    -  protein_bind   CAP binding site: CAP binding activates transcription in the presence of cAMP. E. coli catabolite activator protein
   3239..3491    -  terminator     NOS terminator: nopaline synthase terminator and poly(A) signal
   3642..4667    -  CDS            HygR: aminoglycoside phosphotransferase from E. coli; aph(4)-Ia; confers resistance to hygromycin
   4719..4898    -  promoter       NOS promoter: nopaline synthase promoter
   4978..5307    -  CDS            tnpA (fragment): TN5P_ECOLX - Also known as tnp. Experimental evidence at protein level: Swiss-Prot protein existence level 1. Mediates transposition of transposon Tn5 by a 'cut and paste' mechanism. First, the monomeric transposase binds the 19 bp inverted DNA repeats flanking the transposon. Then, dimerization of the DNA- bound transposase creates a synaptic DNA complex. After nicking of the first DNA strand, excision of the transposon proceeds through a series of intermediates. The transposase then mediates the insertion of the transposon at a new site by strand transfer. The activity of the wild- type tran
   5404..5428    -  misc_feature   LB T-DNA repeat: left border repeat from nopaline C58 T-DNA
   5687..5710    +  promoter       Pc promoter (fragment): intI1 (promoter lies within the coding sequence); class 1 integron promoter
   5886..5942    +  CDS            GmR (fragment): gentamycin acetyltransferase; aacC1; confers resistance to gentamycin
   5953..6740    +  CDS            SmR (fragment): aminoglycoside adenylyltransferase (Murphy, 1985); aadA; confers resistance to spectinomycin and streptomycin
   6986..7574    +  rep_origin     ori: high-copy-number ColE1/pMB1/pBR322/pUC origin of replication
   7760..7900    -  misc_feature   bom: basis of mobility region from pBR322
   8002..8041    -  CDS            rop (fragment): Rop protein, which maintains plasmids at low copy number; rop
   8244..8438    -  rep_origin     pVS1 oriV: origin of replication for the Pseudomonas plasmid pVS1 (Heeb et al., 2000)
   8504..9577    -  CDS            pVS1 RepA: replication protein from the Pseudomonas plasmid pVS1 (Heeb et al., 2000)
  10006..10635   -  CDS            pVS1 StaA: stability protein from the Pseudomonas plasmid pVS1 (Heeb et al., 2000)
  11195..11596   -  CDS            Y4CG_SINFN (fragment): Protein inferred from homology: Swiss-Prot protein existence level 3. From Sinorhizobium fredii (strain NBRC 101917 / NGR234).
>Addgene plasmid #74877 | pGWB543 | depositor full sequence | sequence record 141552 | pGWB543 sequence 11882 bps
TTTCACGCCCTTTTAAATATCCGATTATTCTAATAAACGCTCTTTTCTCTTAGGTTTACCCGCCAATATA
TCCTGTCAAACACTGATAGTTTAAACTGAAGGCGGGAAACGACAATCTGATCCAAGCTCAAGCTGCTCTA
GCATTCGCCATTCAGGCTGCGCAACTGTTGGGAAGGGCGATCGGTGCGGGCCTCTTCGCTATTACGCCAG
CTGGCGAAAGGGGGATGTGCTGCAAGGCGATTAAGTTGGGTAACGCCAGGGTTTTCCCAGTCACGACGTT
GTAAAACGACGGCCAGTGCCAAGCTTGCATGCCTGCAGGTCGACTCTAGAGTTATCAACAAGTTTGTACA
AAAAAGCTGAACGAGAAACGTAAAATGATATAAATATCAATATATTAAATTAGATTTTGCATAAAAAACA
GACTACATAATACTGTAAAACACAACATATCCAGTCACTATGGCGGCCCCTCGAGGGGCCGCATTAGGCA
CCCCAGGCTTTACACTTTATGCTTCCGGCTCGTATAATGTGTGGATTTTGAGTTAGGATCCGGCGAGATT
TTCAGGAGCTAAGGAAGCTAAAATGGAGAAAAAAATCACTGGATATACCACCGTTGATATATCCCAATGG
CATCGTAAAGAACATTTTGAGGCATTTCAGTCAGTTGCTCAATGTACCTATAACCAGACCGTTCAGCTGG
ATATTACGGCCTTTTTAAAGACCGTAAAGAAAAATAAGCACAAGTTTTATCCGGCCTTTATTCACATTCT
TGCCCGCCTGATGAATGCTCATCCGGAATTCCGTATGGCAATGAAAGACGGTGAGCTGGTGATATGGGAT
AGTGTTCACCCTTGTTACACCGTTTTCCATGAGCAAACTGAAACGTTTTCATCGCTCTGGAGTGAATACC
ACGACGATTTCCGGCAGTTTCTACACATATATTCGCAAGATGTGGCGTGTTACGGTGAAAACCTGGCCTA
TTTCCCTAAAGGGTTTATTGAGAATATGTTTTTCGTCTCAGCCAATCCCTGGGTGAGTTTCACCAGTTTT
GATTTAAACGTGGCCAATATGGACAACTTCTTCGCCCCCGTTTTCACCATGGGCAAATATTATACGCAAG
GCGACAAGGTGCTGATGCCGCTGGCGATTCAGGTTCATCATGCCGTCTGTGATGGCTTCCATGTCGGCAG
AATGCTTAATGAATTACAACAGTACTGCGATGAGTGGCAGGGCGGGGCGTAAAGATCTGGATCCGGCTTA
CTAAAAGCCAGATAACAGTATGCGTATTTGCGCGCTGATTTTTGCGGTATAAGAATATATACTGATATGT
ATACCCGAAGTATGTCAAAAAGAGGTGTGCTATGAAGCAGCGTATTACAGTGACAGTTGACAGCGACAGC
TATCAGTTGCTCAAGGCATATATGATGTCAATATCTCCGGTCTGGTAAGCACAACCATGCAGAATGAAGC
CCGTCGTCTGCGTGCCGAACGCTGGAAAGCGGAAAATCAGGAAGGGATGGCTGAGGTCGCCCGGTTTATT
GAAATGAACGGCTCTTTTGCTGACGAGAACAGGGACTGGTGAAATGCAGTTTAAGGTTTACACCTATAAA
AGAGAGAGCCGTTATCGTCTGTTTGTGGATGTACAGAGTGATATTATTGACACGCCCGGGCGACGGATGG
TGATCCCCCTGGCCAGTGCACGTCTGCTGTCAGATAAAGTCTCCCGTGAACTTTACCCGGTGGTGCATAT
CGGGGATGAAAGCTGGCGCATGATGACCACCGATATGGCCAGTGTGCCGGTCTCCGTTATCGGGGAAGAA
GTGGCTGATCTCAGCCACCGCGAAAATGACATCAAAAACGCCATTAACCTGATGTTCTGGGGAATATAAA
TGTCAGGCTCCCTTATACACAGCCAGTCTGCAGGTCGACCATAGTGACTGGATATGTTGTGTTTTACAGT
ATTATGTAGTCTGTTTTTTATGCAAAATCTAATTTAATATATTGATATTTATATCATTTTACGTTTCTCG
TTCAGCTTTCTTGTACAAAGTGGTTGATAACAGCATGGTGAGCAAGGGCGAGGAGCTGTTCACCGGGGTG
GTGCCCATCCTGGTCGAGCTGGACGGCGACGTAAACGGCCACAAGTTCAGCGTGTCCGGCGAGGGCGAGG
GCGATGCCACCTACGGCAAGCTGACCCTGAAGTTCATCTGCACCACCGGCAAGCTGCCCGTGCCCTGGCC
CACCCTCGTGACCACCCTGACCTGGGGCGTGCAGTGCTTCAGCCGCTACCCCGACCACATGAAGCAGCAC
GACTTCTTCAAGTCCGCCATGCCCGAAGGCTACGTCCAGGAGCGCACCATCTTCTTCAAGGACGACGGCA
ACTACAAGACCCGCGCCGAGGTGAAGTTCGAGGGCGACACCCTGGTGAACCGCATCGAGCTGAAGGGCAT
CGACTTCAAGGAGGACGGCAACATCCTGGGGCACAAGCTGGAGTACAACTACATCAGCCACAACGTCTAT
ATCACCGCCGACAAGCAGAAGAACGGCATCAAGGCCAACTTCAAGATCCGCCACAACATCGAGGACGGCA
GCGTGCAGCTCGCCGACCACTACCAGCAGAACACCCCCATCGGCGACGGCCCCGTGCTGCTGCCCGACAA
CCACTACCTGAGCACCCAGTCCGCCCTGAGCAAAGACCCCAACGAGAAGCGCGATCACATGGTCCTGCTG
GAGTTCGTGACCGCCGCCGGGATCACTCTCGGCATGGACGAGCTGTACAAGGCTTAGAGCTCGAATTTCC
CCGATCGTTCAAACATTTGGCAATAAAGTTTCTTAAGATTGAATCCTGTTGCCGGTCTTGCGATGATTAT
CATATAATTTCTGTTGAATTACGTTAAGCATGTAATAATTAACATGTAATGCATGACGTTATTTATGAGA
TGGGTTTTTATGATTAGAGTCCCGCAATTATACATTTAATACGCGATAGAAAACAAAATATAGCGCGCAA
ACTAGGATAAATTATCGCGCGCGGTGTCATCTATGTTACTAGATCGGGAATTGGTTCCGGAACCAATTCG
TAATCATGGTCATAGCTGTTTCCTGTGTGAAATTGTTATCCGCTCACAATTCCACACAACATACGAGCCG
GAAGCATAAAGTGTAAAGCCTGGGGTGCCTAATGAGTGAGCTAACTCACATTAGGCTGAATTAGGCGCGC
CTATTTCTATTAATTCCCGATCTAGTAACATAGATGACACCGCGCGCGATAATTTATCCTAGTTTGCGCG
CTATATTTTGTTTTCTATCGCGTATTAAATGTATAATTGCGGGACTCTAATCATAAAAACCCATCTCATA
AATAACGTCATGCATTACATGTTAATTATTACATGCTTAACGTAATTCAACAGAAATTATATGATAATCA
TCGCAAGACCGGCAACAGGATTCAATCTTAAGAAACTTTATTGCCAAATGTTTGAACGATCGGGGAAATT
CGGGGGATCGATCCCGCGAACTGTGGACGAGAACTGTGCCACCAAGCGTAAGGCCGTTCTCTCGCATTTG
CCTTGCTAGGCTCGCGCGAGTTGCTGGCTGAGGCGTTCTCGAAATCAGCTCTTGTTCGGTCGGCATCTAC
TCTATTCCTTTGCCCTCGGACGAGTGCTGGGGCGTCGGTTTCCACTATCGGCGAGTACTTCTACACAGCC
ATCGGTCCAGACGGCCGCGCTTCTGCGGGCGATTTGTGTACGCCCGACAGTCCCGGCTCCGGATCGGACG
ATTGCGTCGCATCGACCCTGCGCCCAAGCTGCATCATCGAAATTGCCGTCAACCAAGCTCTGATAGAGTT
GGTCAAGACCAATGCGGAGCATATACGCCCGGAGCCGCGGCGATCCTGCAAGCTCCGGATGCCTCCGCTC
GAAGTAGCGCGTCTGCTGCTCCATACAAGCCAACCACGGCCTCCAGAAGAAGATGTTGGCGACCTCGTAT
TGGGAATCCCCGAACATCGCCTCGCTCCAGTCAATGACCGCTGTTATGCGGCCATTGTCCGTCAGGACAT
TGTTGGAGCCGAAATCCGCGTGCACGAGGTGCCGGACTTCGGGGCAGTCCTCGGCCCAAAGCATCAGCTC
ATCGAGAGCCTGCGCGACGGACGCACTGACGGTGTCGTCCATCACAGTTTGCCAGTGATACACATGGGGA
TCAGCAATCGCGCATATGAAATCACGCCATGTAGTGTATTGACCGATTCCTTGCGGTCCGAATGGGCCGA
ACCCGCTCGTCTGGCTAAGATCGGCCGCAGCGATCGCATCCATGGCCTCCGCGACCGGCTGCAGAACAGC
GGGCAGTTCGGTTTCAGGCAGGTCTTGCAACGTGACACCCTGTGCACGGCGGGAGATGCAATAGGTCAGG
CTCTCGCTGAATGCCCCAATGTCAAGCACTTCCGGAATCGGGAGCGCGGCCGATGCAAAGTGCCGATAAA
CATAACGATCTTTGTAGAAACCATCGGCGCAGCTATTTACCCGCAGGACATATCCACGCCCTCCTACATC
GAAGCTGAAAGCACGAGATTCTTCGCCCTCCGAGAGCTGCATCAGGTCGGAGACGCTGTCGAACTTTTCG
ATCAGAAACTTCTCGACAGACGTCGCGGTGAGTTCAGGCTTTTTCATATCTTATTGCCCCCCGGGATCAG
ATCTGGATTGAGAGTGAATATGAGACTCTAATTGGATACCGAGGGGAATTTATGGAACGTCAGTGGAGCA
TTTTTGACAAGAAATATTTGCTAGCTGATAGTGACCTTAGGCGACTTTTGAACGCGCAATAATGGTTTCT
GACGTATGTGCTTAGCTCATTAAACTCCAGAAACCCGCGGCTGAGTGGCTCCTTCAACGTTGCGGTTCTG
TCAGTTCCAAACGTAAAACGGCTTGTCCCGCGTCATCGGCGGGGGTCATAACGTGACTCCCTTAATTCTC
CGCTCATGATCTTGATCCCCTGCGCCATCAGATCCTTGGCGGCAAGAAAGCCATCCAGTTTACTTTGCAG
GGCTTCCCAACCTTACCAGAGGGCGCCCCAGCTGGCAATTCCGGTTCGCTTGCTGTCCATAAAACCGCCC
AGTCTAGCTATCGCCATGTAAGCCCACTGCAAGCTACCTGCTTTCTCTTTGCGCTTGCGTTTTCCCTTGT
CCAGATAGCCCAGTAGCTGACATTCATCCGGGGTCAGCACCGTTTCTGCGGACTGGCTTTCTACGTGTTC
CGCTTCCTTTAGCAGCCCTTGCGCCCTGAGTGCTTGCGGCAGCGTGAAGCTGATCCGTCGAGATTAATAG
AAATAAATTCAGCCTAATTCGGCGTTAATTCAGTACATTAAAAACGTCCGCAATGTGTTATTAAGTTGTC
TAAGCGTCAATTTGTTTACACCACAATATATCCTGCCACCAGCCAGCCAACAGCTCCCCGACCGGCAGCT
CGGCACAAAATCACCACTCGATACAGGCAGCCCATCAGTCCGGGACGGCGTCAGCGGGAGAGCCGTTGTA
AGGCGGCAGACTTTGCTCATGTTACCGATGCTATTCGGAAGAACGGCAACTAAGCTGCCGGGTTTGAAAC
ACGGATGATCTCGCGGAGGGTAGCATGTTGATTGTAACGATGACAGAGCGTTGCTGCCTGTGATCAATTC
GGGCACGAACCCAGTGGACATAAGCCTGTTCGGTTCGTAAGCTGTAATGCAAGTAGCGTATGCGCTCACG
CAACTGGTCCAGAACCTTGACCGAACGCAGCGGTGGTAACGGCGCAGTGGCGGTTTTCATGGCTTGTTAT
GACTGTTTTTTTGGGGTACAGTCTATGCCTCGGGCATCCAAGCAGCAAGCGCGTTACGCCGTGGGTCGAT
GTTTGATGTTATGGAGCAGCAACGATGTTACGCAGCAGGGCAGTCGCCCTAAAACAAAGTTAAACATCAT
GGGGGAAGCGGTGATCGCCGAAGTATCGACTCAACTATCAGAGGTAGTTGGCGTCATCGAGCGCCATCTC
GAACCGACGTTGCTGGCCGTACATTTGTACGGCTCCGCAGTGGATGGCGGCCTGAAGCCACACAGTGATA
TTGATTTGCTGGTTACGGTGACCGTAAGGCTTGATGAAACAACGCGGCGAGCTTTGATCAACGACCTTTT
GGAAACTTCGGCTTCCCCTGGAGAGAGCGAGATTCTCCGCGCTGTAGAAGTCACCATTGTTGTGCACGAC
GACATCATTCCGTGGCGTTATCCAGCTAAGCGCGAACTGCAATTTGGAGAATGGCAGCGCAATGACATTC
TTGCAGGTATCTTCGAGCCAGCCACGATCGACATTGATCTGGCTATCTTGCTGACAAAAGCAAGAGAACA
TAGCGTTGCCTTGGTAGGTCCAGCGGCGGAGGAACTCTTTGATCCGGTTCCTGAACAGGATCTATTTGAG
GCGCTAAATGAAACCTTAACGCTATGGAACTCGCCGCCCGACTGGGCTGGCGATGAGCGAAATGTAGTGC
TTACGTTGTCCCGCATTTGGTACAGCGCAGTAACCGGCAAAATCGCGCCGAAGGATGTCGCTGCCGACTG
GGCAATGGAGCGCCTGCCGGCCCAGTATCAGCCCGTCATACTTGAAGCTAGACAGGCTTATCTTGGACAA
GAAGAAGATCGCTTGGCCTCGCGCGCAGATCAGTTGGAAGAATTTGTCCACTACGTGAAAGGCGAGATCA
CCAAGGTAGTCGGCAAATAATGTCTAGCTAGAAATTCGTTCAAGCCGACGCCGCTTCGCGGCGCGGCTTA
ACTCAAGCGTTAGATGCACTAAGCACATAATTGCTCACAGCCAAACTATCAGGTCAAGTCTGCTTTTATT
ATTTTTAAGCGTGCATAATAAGCCCTACACAAATTGGGAGATATATCATGCATGACCAAAATCCCTTAAC
GTGAGTTTTCGTTCCACTGAGCGTCAGACCCCGTAGAAAAGATCAAAGGATCTTCTTGAGATCCTTTTTT
TCTGCGCGTAATCTGCTGCTTGCAAACAAAAAAACCACCGCTACCAGCGGTGGTTTGTTTGCCGGATCAA
GAGCTACCAACTCTTTTTCCGAAGGTAACTGGCTTCAGCAGAGCGCAGATACCAAATACTGTCCTTCTAG
TGTAGCCGTAGTTAGGCCACCACTTCAAGAACTCTGTAGCACCGCCTACATACCTCGCTCTGCTAATCCT
GTTACCAGTGGCTGCTGCCAGTGGCGATAAGTCGTGTCTTACCGGGTTGGACTCAAGACGATAGTTACCG
GATAAGGCGCAGCGGTCGGGCTGAACGGGGGGTTCGTGCACACAGCCCAGCTTGGAGCGAACGACCTACA
CCGAACTGAGATACCTACAGCGTGAGCTATGAGAAAGCGCCACGCTTCCCGAAGGGAGAAAGGCGGACAG
GTATCCGGTAAGCGGCAGGGTCGGAACAGGAGAGCGCACGAGGGAGCTTCCAGGGGGAAACGCCTGGTAT
CTTTATAGTCCTGTCGGGTTTCGCCACCTCTGACTTGAGCGTCGATTTTTGTGATGCTCGTCAGGGGGGC
GGAGCCTATGGAAAAACGCCAGCAACGCGGCCTTTTTACGGTTCCTGGCCTTTTGCTGGCCTTTTGCTCA
CATGTTCTTTCCTGCGTTATCCCCTGATTCTGTGGATAACCGTATTACCGCCTTTGAGTGAGCTGATACC
GCTCGCCGCAGCCGAACGACCGAGCGCAGCGAGTCAGTGAGCGAGGAAGCGGAAGAGCGCCTGATGCGGT
ATTTTCTCCTTACGCATCTGTGCGGTATTTCACACCGCATATGGTGCACTCTCAGTACAATCTGCTCTGA
TGCCGCATAGTTAAGCCAGTATACACTCCGCTATCGCTACGTGACTGGGTCATGGCTGCGCCCCGACACC
CGCCAACACCCGCTGACGCGCCCTGACGGGCTTGTCTGCTCCCGGCATCCGCTTACAGACAAGCTGTGAC
CGTCTCCGGGAGCTGCATGTGTCAGAGGTTTTCACCGTCATCACCGAAACGCGCGAGGCAGGGTGCCTTG
ATGTGGGCGCCGGCGGTCGAGTGGCGACGGCGCGGCTTGTCCGCGCCCTGGTAGATTGCCTGGCCGTAGG
CCAGCCATTTTTGAGCGGCCAGCGGCCGCGATAGGCCGACGCGAAGCGGCGGGGCGTAGGGAGCGCAGCG
ACCGAAGGGTAGGCGCTTTTTGCAGCTCTTCGGCTGTGCGCTGGCCAGACAGTTATGCACAGGCCAGGCG
GGTTTTAAGAGTTTTAATAAGTTTTAAAGAGTTTTAGGCGGAAAAATCGCCTTTTTTCTCTTTTATATCA
GTCACTTACATGTGTGACCGGTTCCCAATGTACGGCTTTGGGTTCCCAATGTACGGGTTCCGGTTCCCAA
TGTACGGCTTTGGGTTCCCAATGTACGTGCTATCCACAGGAAAGAGACCTTTTCGACCTTTTTCCCCTGC
TAGGGCAATTTGCCCTAGCATCTGCTCCGTACATTAGGAACCGGCGGATGCTTCGCCCTCGATCAGGTTG
CGGTAGCGCATGACTAGGATCGGGCCAGCCTGCCCCGCCTCCTCCTTCAAATCGTACTCCGGCAGGTCAT
TTGACCCGATCAGCTTGCGCACGGTGAAACAGAACTTCTTGAACTCTCCGGCGCTGCCACTGCGTTCGTA
GATCGTCTTGAACAACCATCTGGCTTCTGCCTTGCCTGCGGCGCGGCGTGCCAGGCGGTAGAGAAAACGG
CCGATGCCGGGATCGATCAAAAAGTAATCGGGGTGAACCGTCAGCACGTCCGGGTTCTTGCCTTCTGTGA
TCTCGCGGTACATCCAATCAGCTAGCTCGATCTCGATGTACTCCGGCCGCCCGGTTTCGCTCTTTACGAT
CTTGTAGCGGCTAATCAAGGCTTCACCCTCGGATACCGTCACCAGGCGGCCGTTCTTGGCCTTCTTCGTA
CGCTGCATGGCAACGTGCGTGGTGTTTAACCGAATGCAGGTTTCTACCAGGTCGTCTTTCTGCTTTCCGC
CATCGGCTCGCCGGCAGAACTTGAGTACGTCCGCAACGTGTGGACGGAACACGCGGCCGGGCTTGTCTCC
CTTCCCTTCCCGGTATCGGTTCATGGATTCGGTTAGATGGGAAACCGCCATCAGTACCAGGTCGTAATCC
CACACACTGGCCATGCCGGCCGGCCCTGCGGAAACCTCTACGTGCCCGTCTGGAAGCTCGTAGCGGATCA
CCTCGCCAGCTCGTCGGTCACGCTTCGACAGACGGAAAACGGCCACGTCCATGATGCTGCGACTATCGCG
GGTGCCCACGTCATAGAGCATCGGAACGAAAAAATCTGGTTGCTCGTCGCCCTTGGGCGGCTTCCTAATC
GACGGCGCACCGGCTGCCGGCGGTTGCCGGGATTCTTTGCGGATTCGATCAGCGGCCGCTTGCCACGATT
CACCGGGGCGTGCTTCTGCCTCGATGCGTTGCCGCTGGGCGGCCTGCGCGGCCTTCAACTTCTCCACCAG
GTCATCACCCAGCGCCGCGCCGATTTGTACCGGGCCGGATGGTTTGCGACCGCTCACGCCGATTCCTCGG
GCTTGGGGGTTCCAGTGCCATTGCAGGGCCGGCAGACAACCCAGCCGCTTACGCCTGGCCAACCGCCCGT
TCCTCCACACATGGGGCATTCCACGGCGTCGGTGCCTGGTTGTTCTTGATTTTCCATGCCGCCTCCTTTA
GCCGCTAAAATTCATCTACTCATTTATTCATTTGCTCATTTACTCTGGTAGCTGCGCGATGTATTCAGAT
AGCAGCTCGGTAATGGTCTTGCCTTGGCGTACCGCGTACATCTTCAGCTTGGTGTGATCCTCCGCCGGCA
ACTGAAAGTTGACCCGCTTCATGGCTGGCGTGTCTGCCAGGCTGGCCAACGTTGCAGCCTTGCTGCTGCG
TGCGCTCGGACGGCCGGCACTTAGCGTGTTTGTGCTTTTGCTCATTTTCTCTTTACCTCATTAACTCAAA
TGAGTTTTGATTTAATTTCAGCGGCCAGCGCCTGGACCTCGCGGGCAGCGTCGCCCTCGGGTTCTGATTC
AAGAACGGTTGTGCCGGCGGCGGCAGTGCCTGGGTAGCTCACGCGCTGCGTGATACGGGACTCAAGAATG
GGCAGCTCGTACCCGGCCAGCGCCTCGGCAACCTCACCGCCGATGCGCGTGCCTTTGATCGCCCGCGACA
CGACAAAGGCCGCTTGTAGCCTTCCATCCGTGACCTCAATGCGCTGCTTAACCAGCTCCACCAGGTCGGC
GGTGGCCCATATGTCGTAAGGGCTTGGCTGCACCGGAATCAGCACGAAGTCGGCTGCCTTGATCGCGGAC
ACAGCCAAGTCCGCCGCCTGGGGCGCTCCGTCGATCACTACGAAGTCGCGCCGGCCGATGGCCTTCACGT
CGCGGTCAATCGTCGGGCGGTCGATGCCGACAACGGTTAGCGGTTGATCTTCCCGCACGGCCGCCCAATC
GCGGGCACTGCCCTGGGGATCGGAATCGACTAACAGAACATCGGCCCCGGCGAGTTGCAGGGCGCGGGCT
AGATGGGTTGCGATGGTCGTCTTGCCTGACCCGCCTTTCTGGTTAAGTACAGCGATAACCTTCATGCGTT
CCCCTTGCGTATTTGTTTATTTACTCATCGCATCATATACGCAGCGACCGCATGACGCAAGCTGTTTTAC
TCAAATACACATCACCTTTTTAGACGGCGGCGCTCGGTTTCTTCAGCGGCCAAGCTGGCCGGCCAGGCCG
CCAGCTTGGCATCAGACAAACCGGCCAGGATTTCATGCAGCCGCACGGTTGAGACGTGCGCGGGCGGCTC
GAACACGTACCCGGCCGCGATCATCTCCGCCTCGATCTCTTCGGTAATGAAAAACGGTTCGTCCTGGCCG
TCCTGGTGCGGTTTCATGCTTGTTCCTCTTGGCGTTCATTCTCGGCGGCCGCCAGGGCGTCGGCCTCGGT
CAATGCGTCCTCACGGAAGGCACCGCGCCGCCTGGCCTCGGTGGGCGTCACTTCCTCGCTGCGCTCAAGT
GCGCGGTACAGGGTCGAGCGATGCACGCCAAGCAGTGCAGCCGCCTCTTTCACGGTGCGGCCTTCCTGGT
CGATCAGCTCGCGGGCGTGCGCGATCTGTGCCGGGGTGAGGGTAGGGCGGGGGCCAAACTTCACGCCTCG
GGCCTTGGCGGCCTCGCGCCCGCTCCGGGTGCGGTCGATGATTAGGGAACGCTCGAACTCGGCAATGCCG
GCGAACACGGTCAACACCATGCGGCCGGCCGGCGTGGTGGTGTCGGCCCACGGCTCTGCCAGGCTACGCA
GGCCCGCGCCGGCCTCCTGGATGCGCTCGGCAATGTCCAGTAGGTCGCGGGTGCTGCGGGCCAGGCGGTC
TAGCCTGGTCACTGTCACAACGTCGCCAGGGCGTAGGTGGTCAAGCATCCTGGCCAGCTCCGGGCGGTCG
CGCCTGGTGCCGGTGATCTTCTCGGAAAACAGCTTGGTGCAGCCGGCCGCGTGCAGTTCGGCCCGTTGGT
TGGTCAAGTCCTGGTCGTCGGTGCTGACGCGGGCATAGCCCAGCAGGCCAGCGGCGGCGCTCTTGTTCAT
GGCGTAATGTCTCCGGTTCTAGTCGCAAGTATTCTACTTTATGCGACTAAAACACGCGACAAGAAAACGC
CAGGAAAAGGGCAGGGCGGCAGCCTGTCGCGTAACTTAGGACTTGTGCGACATGTCGTTTTCAGAAGACG
GCTGCACTGAACGTCAGAAGCCGACTGCACTATAGCAGCGGAGGGGTTGGATCAAAGTACTTTGATCCCG
AGGGGAACCCTGTGGTTGGCATGCACATACAAATGGACGAACGGATAAACCT
