>Addgene plasmid #74877 | pGWB543 | addgene partial sequence | sequence record 162626 | ccdB-Fwd 5'-GCATGATGACCACCGATATG-3'
GCTGATCTCAGCCACCGCGAAAATGACATCAAAAACGCCATTAACCTGATGTTCTGGGGAATATAAATGT
CAGGCTCCCTTATACACAGCCAGTCTGCAGGTCGACCATAGTGACTGGATATGTTGTGTTTTACAGTATT
ATGTAGTCTGTTTTTTATGCAAAATCTAATTTAATATATTGATATTTATATCATTTTACGTTTCTCGTTC
AGCTTTCTTGTACAAAGTGGTTGATAACAGCATGGTGAGCAAGGGCGAGGAGCTGTTCACCGGGGTGGTG
CCCATCCTGGTCGAGCTGGACGGCGACGTAAACGGCCACAAGTTCAGCGTGTCCGGCGAGGGCGAGGGCG
ATGCCACCTACGGCAAGCTGACCCTGAAGTTCATCTGCACCACCGGCAAGCTGCCCGTGCCCTGGCCCAC
CCTCGTGACCACCCTGACCTGGGGCGTGCAGTGCTTCAGCCGCTACCCCGACCACATGAAGCAGCACGAC
TTCTTCAAGTCCGCCATGCCCGAAGGCTACGTCCAGGAGCGCACCATCTTCTTCAAGGACGACGGCAACT
ACAAGACCCGCGCCGAGGTGAAGTTCGAGGGCGACACCCTGGTGAACCGCATCGAGCTGAAGGGCATCGA
CTTCAAGGAGGACGGCAACATCCTGGGGCACAAGCTGGAGTACAACTACATCAGCCACAACGTCTATATC
ACCGCCGACAAGCAGAAGAACGGCATCAAGGCCAACTTCAAGATCCGCCACAACATCGAGGACGGCAGCG
TGCAGCTCGCCGACCACTACCAGCAGAACACCCCCATCGGCGACGGCCCCGTGCTGCTGCCCGACAACCA
CTACCTGAGCACCCAGTCCGCCCTGAGCAAAGACCCCAACGAGAAGCGCGATCACATGGTCCTGCTGGAG
TTCGTGACCGCCGCCGGGATCACTCTCG
